Addgene plasmid #116449: pHAGE-PDGFRA-P345S
Purpose: Lentiviral expression of PDGFRA P345S
Depositing lab: Gordon Mills & Kenneth Scott. Depositing organization: Baylor College of Medicine. Publication: Systematic Functional Annotation of Somatic Mutations in Cancer. Ng PK, Li J, Jeong KJ, Shao S, Chen H, Tsang YH, Sengupta S, Wang Z, Bhavana VH, Tran R, Soewito S, Minussi DC, Moreno D, Kong K, Dogruluk T, Lu H, Gao J, Tokheim C, Zhou DC, Johnson AM, Zeng J, Ip CKM, Ju Z, Wester M, Yu S, Li Y, Vellano CP, Schultz N, Karchin R, Ding L, Lu Y, Cheung LWT, Chen K, Shaw KR, Meric-Bernstam F, Scott KL, Yi S, Sahni N, Liang H, Mills GB. Cancer Cell. 2018 Mar 12;33(3):450-462.e10. doi: 10.1016/j.ccell.2018.01.021. PubMed 29533785.
Backbone
  Vector backbone: pHAGE
  Vector type: Lentiviral
Growth in bacteria
  Bacterial resistance: Ampicillin, 100 μg/mL
  Growth temperature: 37°C
  Growth strain: Stbl3
  Copy number: High Copy
Gene/Insert
  Gene/Insert name: PDGFRA
  Species: H. sapiens (human)
  Mutation: P345S
  Entrez Gene: PDGFRA (a.k.a. CD140A, PDGFR-2, PDGFR2)
  Cloning method: Gateway Cloning
Terms and licenses: Academic/Nonprofit Terms; Industry Terms: Not Available to Industry
How to cite: pHAGE-PDGFRA-P345S was a gift from Gordon Mills & Kenneth Scott (Addgene plasmid # 116449 ; http://n2t.net/addgene:116449 ; RRID:Addgene_116449)
