[The description below was written by a language model from this plasmid's Addgene catalogue record and pLannotate feature annotations shown in this document.]
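Description:
pHAGE-PDGFRA-P345S is an HIV-1-derived lentiviral expression plasmid of about 11.8 kb, built on the pHAGE backbone to deliver a point-mutant form of human PDGFRA, the platelet-derived growth factor receptor alpha tyrosine kinase, into mammalian cells. In bacteria it is maintained through a high-copy ColE1/pUC-type origin and selected with ampicillin via the β-lactamase gene. Short remnants of lac regulatory sequence, an SV40 origin and an SV40 poly(A) signal also lie in the backbone.

The transfer cassette is flanked by a truncated 5' LTR and a ΔU3 self-inactivating 3' LTR. It carries the Ψ packaging signal with an adjoining gag fragment, the Rev response element for Rev-dependent nuclear export of the genomic RNA, and the cPPT/CTS element, which aids transduction. Small rev and nef fragments annotated within and beside the viral region are leftover HIV-1 sequence rather than functional genes. Inside this cassette, the constitutive human EF-1α promoter drives the PDGFRA open reading frame carrying the P345S substitution. The insert sits between attB1 and attB2 sites, consistent with its introduction by Gateway recombination. A V5 epitope sequence lies just downstream of attB2, but the record does not state whether it is fused in frame to the receptor. An EMCV IRES followed by EGFP on the same transcript lets transduced cells be identified by fluorescence, and a WPRE before the 3' LTR enhances transcript expression. The stated purpose is lentiviral expression of PDGFRA P345S, and the associated publication concerns systematic functional annotation of somatic cancer mutations, which suggests use in assaying this variant's functional effect.
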