Features (pLannotate 1.2.2; 27 found; start..end, strand, type, name):
    377..634     +  LTR            5' LTR (truncated): truncated 5' long terminal repeat (LTR) from HIV-1
    681..806     +  misc_feature   HIV-1 Ψ: packaging signal of human immunodeficiency virus type 1
    790..1128    +  CDS            HIV-1 gag (fragment): gag protein from human immunodeficiency virus 1; gag
   1303..1536    +  misc_feature   RRE: The Rev response element (RRE) of HIV-1 allows for Rev-dependent mRNA export from the nucleus to the cytoplasm.
   1913..2013    +  CDS            Rev (fragment): human immunodeficiency virus 1 (HIV-1) Rev protein; rev; enhances nuclear export of unspliced and incompletely spliced viral mRNAs
   2058..2175    +  misc_feature   cPPT/CTS: central polypurine tract and central termination sequence of HIV-1
   2223..3401    +  promoter       EF-1α promoter: strong constitutive promoter for human elongation factor EF-1α
   3422..3442    +  protein_bind   attB1: mutant version of attB; core recombination site for the Gateway® BP reaction BP Clonase™
   3448..6714    +  CDS            PDGFRA: PGFRA_HUMAN - Also known as PDGFR2, RHEPDGFRA. Experimental evidence at protein level: Swiss-Prot protein existence level 1. Tyrosine-protein kinase that acts as a cell-surface receptor for PDGFA, PDGFB and PDGFC and plays an essential role in the regulation of embryonic development, cell proliferation, survival and chemotaxis. Depending on the context, promotes or inhibits cell proliferation and cell migration. Plays an important role in the differentiation of bone marrow-derived mesenchymal stem cells. Required for normal skeleton development and cephalic closure during embryonic development
   6719..6743    -  protein_bind   attB2: mutant version of attB; recombination site for the Gateway® BP reaction BP Clonase™
   6796..6837    +  CDS            V5 tag: epitope tag from simian virus 5
   6963..7425    +  misc_feature   IRES: internal ribosome entry site (IRES) of the encephalomyocarditis virus (EMCV)
   7439..8158    +  CDS            EGFP: the original enhanced GFP (Yang et al., 1996) mammalian codon-optimized
   8172..8760    +  misc_feature   WPRE: woodchuck hepatitis virus posttranscriptional regulatory element
   8768..8833    +  CDS            nef (fragment): NEF_HV1Z2 - Experimental evidence at protein level: Swiss-Prot protein existence level 1. Extracellular Nef protein targets CD4(+) T-lymphocytes for apoptosis by interacting with CXCR4 surface receptors. From Human immunodeficiency virus type 1 group M subtype D (isolate Z2/CDC-Z34) (HIV-1).
   8835..9068    +  LTR            3' LTR (ΔU3): self-inactivating 3' long terminal repeat (LTR) from HIV-1
   9273..9377    +  promoter       AmpR promoter: bla
   9378..10238   +  CDS            AmpR: β-lactamase; bla; confers resistance to ampicillin, carbenicillin, and related antibiotics
  10409..10997   +  rep_origin     ori: high-copy-number ColE1/pMB1/pBR322/pUC origin of replication
  11180..11234   +  CDS            lacI (fragment): lac repressor; lacI; The lac repressor binds to the lac operator to inhibit transcription in E. coli. This inhibition can be relieved by adding lactose or isopropyl-β-D-thiogalactopyranoside (IPTG).
  11240..11333   +  rep_origin     SV40 ori (fragment): SV40 origin of replication
  11358..11395   +  CDS            lacI (fragment): lac repressor; lacI; The lac repressor binds to the lac operator to inhibit transcription in E. coli. This inhibition can be relieved by adding lactose or isopropyl-β-D-thiogalactopyranoside (IPTG).
  11408..11429   +  protein_bind   CAP binding site: CAP binding activates transcription in the presence of cAMP. E. coli catabolite activator protein
  11444..11474   +  promoter       lac promoter: promoter for the E. coli lac operon
  11478..11500   +  protein_bind   lac operator (fragment): The lac repressor binds to the lac operator to inhibit transcription in E. coli. This inhibition can be relieved by adding lactose or isopropyl-β-D-thiogalactopyranoside (IPTG). lac repressor encoded by lacI
  11532..11615   +  polyA_signal   SV40 poly(A) signal (fragment): SV40 polyadenylation signal
  11782..329     +  CDS            nef (fragment) (across the origin): NEF_HV1BR - Experimental evidence at protein level: Swiss-Prot protein existence level 1. Extracellular Nef protein targets CD4(+) T-lymphocytes for apoptosis by interacting with CXCR4 surface receptors (PubMed:14990729). From Human immunodeficiency virus type 1 group M subtype B (isolate BRU/LAI) (HIV-1).
>Addgene plasmid #116449 | pHAGE-PDGFRA-P345S | addgene full sequence | sequence record 252516 | Addgene NGS Result
TGGAAGGGCTAATTCACTCCCAAAGAAGACAAGATATCCTTGATCTGTGGATCTACCACACACAAGGCTA
CTTCCCTGATTAGCAGAACTACACACCAGGGCCAGGGGTCAGATATCCACTGACCTTTGGATGGTGCTAC
AAGCTAGTACCAGTTGAGCCAGATAAGGTAGAAGAGGCCAATAAAGGAGAGAACACCAGCTTGTTACACC
CTGTGAGCCTGCATGGGATGGATGACCCGGAGAGAGAAGTGTTAGAGTGGAGGTTTGACAGCCGCCTAGC
ATTTCATCACGTGGCCCGAGAGCTGCATCCGGAGTACTTCAAGAACTGCTGATATCGAGCTTGCTACAAG
GGACTTTCCGCTGGGGACTTTCCAGGGAGGCGTGGCCTGGGCGGGACTGGGGAGTGGCGAGCCCTCAGAT
CCTGCATATAAGCAGCTGCTTTTTGCCTGTACTGGGTCTCTCTGGTTAGACCAGATCTGAGCCTGGGAGC
TCTCTGGCTAACTAGGGAACCCACTGCTTAAGCCTCAATAAAGCTTGCCTTGAGTGCTTCAAGTAGTGTG
TGCCCGTCTGTTGTGTGACTCTGGTAACTAGAGATCCCTCAGACCCTTTTAGTCAGTGTGGAAAATCTCT
AGCAGTGGCGCCCGAACAGGGACTTGAAAGCGAAAGGGAAACCAGAGGAGCTCTCTCGACGCAGGACTCG
GCTTGCTGAAGCGCGCACGGCAAGAGGCGAGGGGCGGCGACTGGTGAGTACGCCAAAAATTTTGACTAGC
GGAGGCTAGAAGGAGAGAGATGGGTGCGAGAGCGTCAGTATTAAGCGGGGGAGAATTAGATCGCGATGGG
AAAAAATTCGGTTAAGGCCAGGGGGAAAGAAAAAATATAAATTAAAACATATAGTATGGGCAAGCAGGGA
GCTAGAACGATTCGCAGTTAATCCTGGCCTGTTAGAAACATCAGAAGGCTGTAGACAAATACTGGGACAG
CTACAACCATCCCTTCAGACAGGATCAGAAGAACTTAGATCATTATATAATACAGTAGCAACCCTCTATT
GTGTGCATCAAAGGATAGAGATAAAAGACACCAAGGAAGCTTTAGACAAGATAGAGGAAGAGCAAAACAA
AAGTAAGACCACCGCACAGCAAGCGGCCGGCCGCTGATCTTCAGACCTGGAGGAGGAGATATGAGGGACA
ATTGGAGAAGTGAATTATATAAATATAAAGTAGTAAAAATTGAACCATTAGGAGTAGCACCCACCAAGGC
AAAGAGAAGAGTGGTGCAGAGAGAAAAAAGAGCAGTGGGAATAGGAGCTTTGTTCCTTGGGTTCTTGGGA
GCAGCAGGAAGCACTATGGGCGCAGCGTCAATGACGCTGACGGTACAGGCCAGACAATTATTGTCTGGTA
TAGTGCAGCAGCAGAACAATTTGCTGAGGGCTATTGAGGCGCAACAGCATCTGTTGCAACTCACAGTCTG
GGGCATCAAGCAGCTCCAGGCAAGAATCCTGGCTGTGGAAAGATACCTAAAGGATCAACAGCTCCTGGGG
ATTTGGGGTTGCTCTGGAAAACTCATTTGCACCACTGCTGTGCCTTGGAATGCTAGTTGGAGTAATAAAT
CTCTGGAACAGATTTGGAATCACACGACCTGGATGGAGTGGGACAGAGAAATTAACAATTACACAAGCTT
AATACACTCCTTAATTGAAGAATCGCAAAACCAGCAAGAAAAGAATGAACAAGAATTATTGGAATTAGAT
AAATGGGCAAGTTTGTGGAATTGGTTTAACATAACAAATTGGCTGTGGTATATAAAATTATTCATAATGA
TAGTAGGAGGCTTGGTAGGTTTAAGAATAGTTTTTGCTGTACTTTCTATAGTGAATAGAGTTAGGCAGGG
ATATTCACCATTATCGTTTCAGACCCACCTCCCAACCCCGAGGGGACCCGACAGGCCCGAAGGAATAGAA
GAAGAAGGTGGAGAGAGAGACAGAGACAGATCCATTCGATTAGTGAACGGATCTCGACGGTATCGCCGAA
TTCACAAATGGCAGTATTCATCCACAATTTTAAAAGAAAAGGGGGGATTGGGGGGTACAGTGCAGGGGAA
AGAATAGTAGACATAATAGCAACAGACATACAAACTAAAGAATTACAAAAACAAATTACAAAAATTCAAA
ATTTTCGGGTTTATTACAGGGACAGCAGAGATCCAGTTTGGACTAGTCGTGAGGCTCCGGTGCCCGTCAG
TGGGCAGAGCGCACATCGCCCACAGTCCCCGAGAAGTTGGGGGGAGGGGTCGGCAATTGAACCGGTGCCT
AGAGAAGGTGGCGCGGGGTAAACTGGGAAAGTGATGTCGTGTACTGGCTCCGCCTTTTTCCCGAGGGTGG
GGGAGAACCGTATATAAGTGCAGTAGTCGCCGTGAACGTTCTTTTTCGCAACGGGTTTGCCGCCAGAACA
CAGGTAAGTGCCGTGTGTGGTTCCCGCGGGCCTGGCCTCTTTACGGGTTATGGCCCTTGCGTGCCTTGAA
TTACTTCCACCTGGCTGCAGTACGTGATTCTTGATCCCGAGCTTCGGGTTGGAAGTGGGTGGGAGAGTTC
GAGGCCTTGCGCTTAAGGAGCCCCTTCGCCTCGTGCTTGAGTTGAGGCCTGGCCTGGGCGCTGGGGCCGC
CGCGTGCGAATCTGGTGGCACCTTCGCGCCTGTCTCGCTGCTTTCGATAAGTCTCTAGCCATTTAAAATT
TTTGATGACCTGCTGCGACGCTTTTTTTCTGGCAAGATAGTCTTGTAAATGCGGGCCAAGATCTGCACAC
TGGTATTTCGGTTTTTGGGGCCGCGGGCGGCGACGGGGCCCGTGCGTCCCAGCGCACATGTTCGGCGAGG
CGGGGCCTGCGAGCGCGGCCACCGAGAATCGGACGGGGGTAGTCTCAAGCTGGCCGGCCTGCTCTGGTGC
CTGGCCTCGCGCCGCCGTGTATCGCCCCGCCCTGGGCGGCAAGGCTGGCCCGGTCGGCACCAGTTGCGTG
AGCGGAAAGATGGCCGCTTCCCGGCCCTGCTGCAGGGAGCTCAAAATGGAGGACGCGGCGCTCGGGAGAG
CGGGCGGGTGAGTCACCCACACAAAGGAAAAGGGCCTTTCCGTCCTCAGCCGTCGCTTCATGTGACTCCA
CGGAGTACCGGGCGCCGTCCAGGCACCTCGATTAGTTCTCGAGCTTTTGGAGTACGTCGTCTTTAGGTTG
GGGGGAGGGGTTTTATGCGATGGAGTTTCCCCACACTGAGTGGGTGGAGACTGAAGTTAGGCCAGCTTGG
CACTTGATGTAATTCTCCTTGGAATTTGCCCTTTTTGAGTTTGGATCTTGGTTCATTCTCAAGCCTCAGA
CAGTGGTTCAAAGTTTTTTTCTTCCATTTCAGGTGTCGTGAAGCGGCCCTGCAGATATCAACAAGTTTGT
ACAAAAAAGCAGGCACCATGGGGACTTCCCATCCGGCGTTCCTGGTCTTAGGCTGTCTTCTCACAGGGCT
GAGCCTAATCCTCTGCCAGCTTTCATTACCCTCTATCCTTCCAAATGAAAATGAAAAGGTTGTGCAGCTG
AATTCATCCTTTTCTCTGAGATGCTTTGGGGAGAGTGAAGTGAGCTGGCAGTACCCCATGTCTGAAGAAG
AGAGCTCCGATGTGGAAATCAGAAATGAAGAAAACAACAGCGGCCTTTTTGTGACGGTCTTGGAAGTGAG
CAGTGCCTCGGCGGCCCACACAGGGTTGTACACTTGCTATTACAACCACACTCAGACAGAAGAGAATGAG
CTTGAAGGCAGGCACATTTACATCTATGTGCCAGACCCAGATGTAGCCTTTGTACCTCTAGGAATGACGG
ATTATTTAGTCATCGTGGAGGATGATGATTCTGCCATTATACCTTGTCGCACAACTGATCCCGAGACTCC
TGTAACCTTACACAACAGTGAGGGGGTGGTACCTGCCTCCTACGACAGCAGACAGGGCTTTAATGGGACC
TTCACTGTAGGGCCCTATATCTGTGAGGCCACCGTCAAAGGAAAGAAGTTCCAGACCATCCCATTTAATG
TTTATGCTTTAAAAGCAACATCAGAGCTGGATCTAGAAATGGAAGCTCTTAAAACCGTGTATAAGTCAGG
GGAAACGATTGTGGTCACCTGTGCTGTTTTTAACAATGAGGTGGTTGACCTTCAATGGACTTACCCTGGA
GAAGTGAAAGGCAAAGGCATCACAATGCTGGAAGAAATCAAAGTCCCATCCATCAAATTGGTGTACACTT
TGACGGTCCCCGAGGCCACGGTGAAAGACAGTGGAGATTACGAATGTGCTGCCCGCCAGGCTACCAGGGA
GGTCAAAGAAATGAAGAAAGTCACTATTTCTGTCCATGAGAAAGGTTTCATTGAAATCAAACCCACCTTC
AGCCAGTTGGAAGCTGTCAACCTGCATGAAGTCAAACATTTTGTTGTAGAGGTGCGGGCCTACCCACCTT
CCAGGATATCCTGGCTGAAAAACAATCTGACTCTGATTGAAAATCTCACTGAGATCACCACTGATGTGGA
AAAGATTCAGGAAATAAGGTATCGAAGCAAATTAAAGCTGATCCGTGCTAAGGAAGAAGACAGTGGCCAT
TATACTATTGTAGCTCAAAATGAAGATGCTGTGAAGAGCTATACTTTTGAACTGTTAACTCAAGTTCCTT
CATCCATTCTGGACTTGGTCGATGATCACCATGGCTCAACTGGGGGACAGACGGTGAGGTGCACAGCTGA
AGGCACGCCGCTTCCTGATATTGAGTGGATGATATGCAAAGATATTAAGAAATGTAATAATGAAACTTCC
TGGACTATTTTGGCCAACAATGTCTCAAACATCATCACGGAGATCCACTCCCGAGACAGGAGTACCGTGG
AGGGCCGTGTGACTTTCGCCAAAGTGGAGGAGACCATCGCCGTGCGATGCCTGGCTAAGAATCTCCTTGG
AGCTGAGAACCGAGAGCTGAAGCTGGTGGCTCCCACCCTGCGTTCTGAACTCACGGTGGCTGCTGCAGTC
CTGGTGCTGTTGGTGATTGTGATCATCTCACTTATTGTCCTGGTTGTCATTTGGAAACAGAAACCGAGGT
ATGAAATTCGCTGGAGGGTCATTGAATCAATCAGCCCGGATGGACATGAATATATTTATGTGGACCCGAT
GCAGCTGCCTTATGACTCAAGATGGGAGTTTCCAAGAGATGGACTAGTGCTTGGTCGGGTCTTGGGGTCT
GGAGCGTTTGGGAAGGTGGTTGAAGGAACAGCCTATGGATTAAGCCGGTCCCAACCTGTCATGAAAGTTG
CAGTGAAGATGCTAAAACCCACGGCCAGATCCAGTGAAAAACAAGCTCTCATGTCTGAACTGAAGATAAT
GACTCACCTGGGGCCACATTTGAACATTGTAAACTTGCTGGGAGCCTGCACCAAGTCAGGCCCCATTTAC
ATCATCACAGAGTATTGCTTCTATGGAGATTTGGTCAACTATTTGCATAAGAATAGGGATAGCTTCCTGA
GCCACCACCCAGAGAAGCCAAAGAAAGAGCTGGATATCTTTGGATTGAACCCTGCTGATGAAAGCACACG
GAGCTATGTTATTTTATCTTTTGAAAACAATGGTGACTACATGGACATGAAGCAGGCTGATACTACACAG
TATGTCCCCATGCTAGAAAGGAAAGAGGTTTCTAAATATTCCGACATCCAGAGATCACTCTATGATCGTC
CAGCCTCATATAAGAAGAAATCTATGTTAGACTCAGAAGTCAAAAACCTCCTTTCAGATGATAACTCAGA
AGGCCTTACTTTATTGGATTTGTTGAGCTTCACCTATCAAGTTGCCCGAGGAATGGAGTTTTTGGCTTCA
AAAAATTGTGTCCACCGTGATCTGGCTGCTCGCAACGTCCTCCTGGCACAAGGAAAAATTGTGAAGATCT
GTGACTTTGGCCTGGCCAGAGACATCATGCATGATTCGAACTATGTGTCGAAAGGCAGTACCTTTCTGCC
CGTGAAGTGGATGGCTCCTGAGAGCATCTTTGACAACCTCTACACCACACTGAGTGATGTCTGGTCTTAT
GGCATTCTGCTCTGGGAGATCTTTTCCCTTGGTGGCACCCCTTACCCCGGCATGATGGTGGATTCTACTT
TCTACAATAAGATCAAGAGTGGGTACCGGATGGCCAAGCCTGACCACGCTACCAGTGAAGTCTACGAGAT
CATGGTGAAATGCTGGAACAGTGAGCCGGAGAAGAGACCCTCCTTTTACCACCTGAGTGAGATTGTGGAG
AATCTGCTGCCTGGACAATATAAAAAGAGTTATGAAAAAATTCACCTGGACTTCCTGAAGAGTGACCATC
CTGCTGTGGCACGCATGCGTGTGGACTCAGACAATGCATACATTGGTGTCACCTACAAAAACGAGGAAGA
CAAGCTGAAGGACTGGGAGGGTGGTCTGGATGAGCAGAGACTGAGCGCTGACAGTGGCTACATCATTCCT
CTGCCTGACATTGACCCTGTCCCTGAGGAGGAGGACCTGGGCAAGAGGAACAGACACAGCTCGCAGACCT
CTGAAGAGAGTGCCATTGAGACGGGTTCCAGCAGTTCCACCTTCATCAAGAGAGAGGACGAGACCATTGA
AGACATCGACATGATGGACGACATCGGCATAGACTCTTCAGACCTGGTGGAAGACAGCTTCCTGTAGAAC
CCAGCTTTCTTGTACAAAGTGGTTGATATCCAGCACAGTGGCGGCCGCTCGAGTCTAGAGGGCCCGCGGT
TCGAAGGTAAGCCTATCCCTAACCCTCTCCTCGGTCTCGATTCTACGCGTACCGGTTAGTAATGAGATCC
CTCCCCCCCCCCTAACGTTACTGGCCGAAGCCGCTTGGAATAAGGCCGGTGTGCGTTTGTCTATATGTTA
TTTTCCACCATATTGCCGTCTTTTGGCAATGTGAGGGCCCGGAAACCTGGCCCTGTCTTCTTGACGAGCA
TTCCTAGGGGTCTTTCCCCTCTCGCCAAAGGAATGCAAGGTCTGTTGAATGTCGTGAAGGAAGCAGTTCC
TCTGGAAGCTTCTTGAAGACAAACAACGTCTGTAGCGACCCTTTGCAGGCAGCGGAACCCCCCACCTGGC
GACAGGTGCCTCTGCGGCCAAAAGCCACGTGTATAAGATACACCTGCAAAGGCGGCACAACCCCAGTGCC
ACGTTGTGAGTTGGATAGTTGTGGAAAGAGTCAAATGGCTCTCCTCAAGCGTATTCAACAAGGGGCTGAA
GGATGCCCAGAAGGTACCCCATTGTATGGGATCTGATCTGGGGCCTCGGTGCACATGCTTTACATGTGTT
TAGTCGAGGTTAAAAAAACGTCTAGGCCCCCCGAACCACGGGGACGTGGTTTTCCTTTGAAAAACACGAT
GATAATATGGCCACACATATGGTGAGCAAGGGCGAGGAGCTGTTCACCGGGGTGGTGCCCATCCTGGTCG
AGCTGGACGGCGACGTAAACGGCCACAAGTTCAGCGTGTCCGGCGAGGGCGAGGGCGATGCCACCTACGG
CAAGCTGACCCTGAAGTTCATCTGCACCACCGGCAAGCTGCCCGTGCCCTGGCCCACCCTCGTGACCACC
CTGACCTACGGCGTGCAGTGCTTCAGCCGCTACCCCGACCACATGAAGCAGCACGACTTCTTCAAGTCCG
CCATGCCCGAAGGCTACGTCCAGGAGCGCACCATCTTCTTCAAGGACGACGGCAACTACAAGACCCGCGC
CGAGGTGAAGTTCGAGGGCGACACCCTGGTGAACCGCATCGAGCTGAAGGGCATCGACTTCAAGGAGGAC
GGCAACATCCTGGGGCACAAGCTGGAGTACAACTACAACAGCCACAACGTCTATATCATGGCCGACAAGC
AGAAGAACGGCATCAAGGTGAACTTCAAGATCCGCCACAACATCGAGGACGGCAGCGTGCAGCTCGCCGA
CCACTACCAGCAGAACACCCCCATCGGCGACGGCCCCGTGCTGCTGCCCGACAACCACTACCTGAGCACC
CAGTCCGCCCTGAGCAAAGACCCCAACGAGAAGCGCGATCACATGGTCCTGCTGGAGTTCGTGACCGCCG
CCGGGATCACTCTCGGCATGGACGAGCTGTACAAGTAAATCGATAGATCCTAATCAACCTCTGGATTACA
AAATTTGTGAAAGATTGACTGGTATTCTTAACTATGTTGCTCCTTTTACGCTATGTGGATACGCTGCTTT
AATGCCTTTGTATCATGCTATTGCTTCCCGTATGGCTTTCATTTTCTCCTCCTTGTATAAATCCTGGTTG
CTGTCTCTTTATGAGGAGTTGTGGCCCGTTGTCAGGCAACGTGGCGTGGTGTGCACTGTGTTTGCTGACG
CAACCCCCACTGGTTGGGGCATTGCCACCACCTGTCAGCTCCTTTCCGGGACTTTCGCTTTCCCCCTCCC
TATTGCCACGGCGGAACTCATCGCCGCCTGCCTTGCCCGCTGCTGGACAGGGGCTCGGCTGTTGGGCACT
GACAATTCCGTGGTGTTGTCGGGGAAATCATCGTCCTTTCCTTGGCTGCTCGCCTGTGTTGCCACCTGGA
TTCTGCGCGGGACGTCCTTCTGCTACGTCCCTTCGGCCCTCAATCCAGCGGACCTTCCTTCCCGCGGCCT
GCTGCCGGCTCTGCGGCCTCTTCCGCGTCTTCGCCTTCGCCCTCAGACGAGTCGGATCTCCCTTTGGGCC
GCCTCCCCGCCTGAGATCCTTTAAGACCAATGACTTACAAGGCAGCTGTAGATCTTAGCCACTTTTTAAA
AGAAAAGGGGGGACTGGAAGGGCTAATTCACTCCCAACGAAGACAAGATCTGCTTTTTGCTTGTACTGGG
TCTCTCTGGTTAGACCAGATCTGAGCCTGGGAGCTCTCTGGCTAACTAGGGAACCCACTGCTTAAGCCTC
AATAAAGCTTGCCTTGAGTGCTTCAAGTAGTGTGTGCCCGTCTGTTGTGTGACTCTGGTAACTAGAGATC
CCTCAGACCCTTTTAGTCAGTGTGGAAAATCTCTAGCAGTAGTAGTTCATGTCATCTTATTATTCAGTAT
TTATAACTTGCAAAGAAATGAATATCAGAGAGTGAGAGGCCCGGGTTAATTAAGGAAAGGGCTAGATCAT
TCTTGAAGACGAAAGGGCCTCGTGATACGCCTATTTTTATAGGTTAATGTCATGATAATAATGGTTTCTT
AGACGTCAGGTGGCACTTTTCGGGGAAATGTGCGCGGAACCCCTATTTGTTTATTTTTCTAAATACATTC
AAATATGTATCCGCTCATGAGACAATAACCCTGATAAATGCTTCAATAATATTGAAAAAGGAAGAGTATG
AGTATTCAACATTTCCGTGTCGCCCTTATTCCCTTTTTTGCGGCATTTTGCCTTCCTGTTTTTGCTCACC
CAGAAACGCTGGTGAAAGTAAAAGATGCTGAAGATCAGTTGGGTGCACGAGTGGGTTACATCGAACTGGA
TCTCAACAGCGGTAAGATCCTTGAGAGTTTTCGCCCCGAAGAACGTTTTCCAATGATGAGCACTTTTAAA
GTTCTGCTATGTGGCGCGGTATTATCCCGTGTTGACGCCGGGCAAGAGCAACTCGGTCGCCGCATACACT
ATTCTCAGAATGACTTGGTTGAGTACTCACCAGTCACAGAAAAGCATCTTACGGATGGCATGACAGTAAG
AGAATTATGCAGTGCTGCCATAACCATGAGTGATAACACTGCGGCCAACTTACTTCTGACAACGATCGGA
GGACCGAAGGAGCTAACCGCTTTTTTGCACAACATGGGGGATCATGTAACTCGCCTTGATCGTTGGGAAC
CGGAGCTGAATGAAGCCATACCAAACGACGAGCGTGACACCACGATGCCTGTAGCAATGGCAACAACGTT
GCGCAAACTATTAACTGGCGAACTACTTACTCTAGCTTCCCGGCAACAATTAATAGACTGGATGGAGGCG
GATAAAGTTGCAGGACCACTTCTGCGCTCGGCCCTTCCGGCTGGCTGGTTTATTGCTGATAAATCTGGAG
CCGGTGAGCGTGGGTCTCGCGGTATCATTGCAGCACTGGGGCCAGATGGTAAGCCCTCCCGTATCGTAGT
TATCTACACGACGGGGAGTCAGGCAACTATGGATGAACGAAATAGACAGATCGCTGAGATAGGTGCCTCA
CTGATTAAGCATTGGTAACTGTCAGACCAAGTTTACTCATATATACTTTAGATTGATTTAAAACTTCATT
TTTAATTTAAAAGGATCTAGGTGAAGATCCTTTTTGATAATCTCATGACCAAAATCCCTTAACGTGAGTT
TTCGTTCCACTGAGCGTCAGACCCCGTAGAAAAGATCAAAGGATCTTCTTGAGATCCTTTTTTTCTGCGC
GTAATCTGCTGCTTGCAAACAAAAAAACCACCGCTACCAGCGGTGGTTTGTTTGCCGGATCAAGAGCTAC
CAACTCTTTTTCCGAAGGTAACTGGCTTCAGCAGAGCGCAGATACCAAATACTGTTCTTCTAGTGTAGCC
GTAGTTAGGCCACCACTTCAAGAACTCTGTAGCACCGCCTACATACCTCGCTCTGCTAATCCTGTTACCA
GTGGCTGCTGCCAGTGGCGATAAGTCGTGTCTTACCGGGTTGGACTCAAGACGATAGTTACCGGATAAGG
CGCAGCGGTCGGGCTGAACGGGGGGTTCGTGCACACAGCCCAGCTTGGAGCGAACGACCTACACCGAACT
GAGATACCTACAGCGTGAGCTATGAGAAAGCGCCACGCTTCCCGAAGGGAGAAAGGCGGACAGGTATCCG
GTAAGCGGCAGGGTCGGAACAGGAGAGCGCACGAGGGAGCTTCCAGGGGGAAACGCCTGGTATCTTTATA
GTCCTGTCGGGTTTCGCCACCTCTGACTTGAGCGTCGATTTTTGTGATGCTCGTCAGGGGGGCGGAGCCT
ATGGAAAAACGCCAGCAACGCGGCCTTTTTACGGTTCCTGGCCTTTTGCTGGCCTTTTGCTCACATGTTC
TTTCCTGCGTTATCCCCTGATTCTGTGGATAACCGTATTACCGCCTTTGAGTGAGCTGATACCGCTCGCC
GCAGCCGAACGACCGAGCGCAGCGAGTCAGTGAGCGAGGAAGCGGAAGAGCGCCCAATACGCAAACCGCC
TCTCCCCGCGCGTTGGCCGATTCATTAATGCAGCAAGCTCATGGCTGACTAATTTTTTTTATTTATGCAG
AGGCCGAGGCCGCCTCGGCCTCTGAGCTATTCCAGAAGTAGTGAGGAGGCTTTTTTGGAGGCCTAGGCTT
TTGCAAAAAGCTCCCCGTGGCACGACAGGTTTCCCGACTGGAAAGCGGGCAGTGAGCGCAACGCAATTAA
TGTGAGTTAGCTCACTCATTAGGCACCCCAGGCTTTACACTTTATGCTTCCGGCTCGTATGTTGTGTGGA
ATTGTGAGCGGATAACAATTTCACACAGGAAACAGCTATGACATGATTACGAATTTCACAAATAAAGCAT
TTTTTTCACTGCATTCTAGTTGTGGTTTGTCCAAACTCATCAATGTATCTTATCATGTCTGGATCAACTG
GATAACTCAAGCTAACCAAAATCATCCCAAACTTCCCACCCCATACCCTATTACCACTGCCAATTACCTG
TGGTTTCATTTACTCTAAACCTGTGATTCCTCTGAATTATTTTCATTTTAAAGAAATTGTATTTGTTAAA
TATGTACTACAAACTTAGTAGT
